>Addgene plasmid #46345 | pcDNA3.1(+) Drp1 V2 S600D | addgene partial sequence | sequence record 92288 | CMV-F 5'-CGCAAATGGGCGGTAGGCGTG-3'
CTATATAAGCAGAGCTCTCTGGCTAACTAGAGAACCCACTGCTTACTGGCTTATCGAAATTAATACGACT
CACTATAGGGAGACCCAAGCTGGCTAGCGTTTAAACTTAAGCTTGGTACCGAGCTCGGATCCATGGAGGC
GCTGATCCCGGTCATCAATAAGCTGCAGGACGTCTTCAACACAGTGGGTGCGGACATCATCCAGCTGCCT
CAGATCGTCGTAGTGGGAACGCAGAGCAGTGGGAAGAGCTCAGTGCTGGAAAGCCTAGTGGGCAGGGACC
TTCTTCCCAGAGGAACTGGTGTGGTCACCCGGAGACCTCTCATTCTGCAGCTAGTCCACGTTTCACCAGA
AGATAAAAGAAAAACAACAGGAGAAGAAAATGGAGTTGAAGCAGAAGAATGGGGTAAATTTCTTCACACC
AAAAACAAGCTTTACACAGATTTTGATGAAATTCGACAAGAAATTGAAAATGAAACTGAAAGAATTTCAG
GAAATAATAAGGGGGTAAGCCCTGAGCCAATCCATCTCAAGGTTTTCTCGCCCAACGTTGTCAACCTGAC
ACTTGTGGATTTACCGGGAATGACCAAAGTACCTGTAGGCGATCAGCCCAAGGACATCGAGCTTCAGATC
AGAGAACTTATTCTTCGGTTCATCAGTAATCCCAATTCCATTATCCTCGCCGTCACTGCTGCAAATACAG
ATATGGCAACATCAGAAGCACTCAAGATTTCCAGAGAGGTAGATCCAGATGGGCGCAGAACTCTAGCTGT
AATCACTAAACTTGATCTCATGGATGCGGGTACTGATGCCATGGATGTATTGATGGGAAGGGTTATTCCA
GTCAAGCTTGGAATAATTGGAGTAGTTAACAGAAGCCAACTGGATATTAACAATAAGAAGAGTGTAACTG
ATTCAATCCGTGATGAGTATGCTTTTCTTCAAAAGAAGTACCCATCTCTGGCCAACAGAAATGGAACAAA
GTATCTTGCTAGGACCCTGAATAGGTTACTTATGCATCATATCAGAGATTGTTTACCAGAGCTGAAAACA
AGAATAAATGTCTTAGCTGCTCAGTATCAGTCTCTTCTAAATAGCTATG
