>Addgene plasmid #46345 | pcDNA3.1(+) Drp1 V2 S600D | addgene partial sequence | sequence record 92289 | BGH-rev 5'-TAGAAGGCACAGTCGAGG-3'
TTTAAACGGGCCCTCTAGACTCGAGTCACCAAAGATGAGTCTCTCGGATTTCAGCAATAATTTGACTGGC
TCCTTGTAATGCCTTCAGCATATCCGCTGCTTCTTTTCTTCGTTGGGCCATGTCCTCGGATTCAGTCAGA
AGGTCATCTAATAAGGATGACTTATACAGCTGCCCTACCAGTTCACTCTGAAGAGTATCTTTCACATGAT
TAACCAAAAAATGCATTACTGCCTTTGGGACACTGTCTTGAATATTCTTTCTGACAATTAGAAAATATGA
TTTGATAAGTCTTTCAATAACCTCACAATCTCGCTGTTCTCGGGCATCCAGTTTTCTTGCAACTGGAACT
GGCACATCTAGCAAATTGACAGCATGGCCTTTCTGTGGACTTGCTGGCATAATTGGAATTGGTTTTGATT
TTTCTTCAGCAAGTAATTCTTCAGCTTTTGAAGTTTTCAGCATTCCTCTCCAGTTGCCTGTTGTTGGTTC
CTGACCACCGTCTCCAATCCCACCACCTGCAGATGGGACCTTGTCCCGTGATCCAGCTGAAGGCAGCTCT
CTTGCTAGCCTGTTTCTTCTTTGTTCCTCTATATTATTGTTCATTAGCCCACAGGCATCAGCAAAGTCGG
GGTGTTTTGTGTTGATATACGCTAGCTCAATTGCCACTAAGTTATGCACCATTTCATTTGTCACGGGCAA
CCTTTTACGAAGAAGACAGGTCACTACTTCAACTATGGCATCGTGAAGTTTAGGGAACCGTAACAATTCC
TGTGTGCTGTAATTGCTACAATGCTGAATGATCCTCTGCATCTCCTCATGGACCAGCTCCACACACCGTA
GGCTGGGCTCTTCTAGACGCTTAATCTGACGTTTGACCAGTAACTCAAATGAAACTTCAGGCACAAATAA
AGCAGGACGGGGGCCAGTAGCATTTCTGATGGCAGTCAGGATGTCAATAGTGTTAAGGCCACCTAGTGGG
TCCACAGATTCTAAGGTTCGCCCGAAAGTCTCATGGAAAATATAACAAATCCTAGCACCACCGCATAGCT
CAGAAGTTTCAATGTACTTTGCGGTTCCTTCAATCGTGTTACAATACTCTGTGGCAAATTTGGTAATAAG
