[The description below was written by a language model from this plasmid's Addgene catalogue record.]
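Description:
pcDNA3.1(+) Drp1 V2 S600D is a mammalian expression plasmid built on the commercial pcDNA3.1(+) backbone, with a total size of about 7.5 kb. It is maintained as a high-copy plasmid in E. coli under ampicillin selection. It also carries a neomycin resistance marker, so transfected mammalian cells can be selected with G418, for example to derive stable lines. No feature table accompanies the record, so details of the origins of replication and other backbone elements are not itemised. The listed sequencing primer sites (T7 promoter upstream, BGH reverse downstream) match the standard pcDNA3.1 layout, in which the insert sits between a T7 promoter site and the bovine growth hormone polyadenylation region.

The payload is an approximately 2.1 kb insert encoding mouse dynamin-related protein 1, variant 2 (Drp1, gene Dnm1l). It was cloned between BamHI and XhoI sites, both retained, and is expressed from the CMV promoter for strong constitutive transcription in mammalian cells. The coding sequence carries an S600D substitution. Replacing a serine with aspartate is a common way to mimic constitutive phosphorylation at that residue, although the record does not state this intent explicitly. No epitope tags or fluorescent fusions are listed.

Drp1 is the dynamin-family GTPase that drives mitochondrial division. The associated publication examines how the outer-membrane receptors Fis1, Mff, MiD49 and MiD51 recruit Drp1 during mitochondrial fission. The construct therefore fits transfection experiments testing how the state of serine 600 affects Drp1 recruitment to mitochondria and fission activity, probably in comparison with other forms of Drp1.
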