Addgene plasmid #46345: pcDNA3.1(+) Drp1 V2 S600D
Depositing lab: David Chan. Depositing organization: California Institute of Technology. Publication: Fis1, Mff, MiD49 and MiD51 mediate Drp1 recruitment in mitochondrial fission. Loson OC, Song Z, Chen H, Chan DC. Mol Biol Cell. 2013 Jan 2. 10.1091/mbc.E12-10-0721 PubMed 23283981.
Backbone
  Vector backbone: pcDNA3.1(+)
  Backbone manufacturer: Invitrogen
  Backbone size w/o insert (bp): 5378
  Total vector size (bp): 7478
  Vector type: Mammalian Expression
  Selectable markers: Neomycin (select with G418)
Growth in bacteria
  Bacterial resistance: Ampicillin, 100 μg/mL
  Growth temperature: 37°C
  Growth strain: DH5alpha
  Copy number: High Copy
Gene/Insert
  Gene/Insert name: Drp1 V2 (alt name: Dynamin related protein 1, Variant 2)
  Species: M. musculus (mouse)
  Insert size (bp): 2100
  Mutation: S600D
  Entrez Gene: Dnm1l (a.k.a. 6330417M19Rik, Dlp1, Dnmlp1, Drp1, python)
  Promoter: CMV
  Cloning method: Restriction Enzyme; 5′ cloning site BamHI (not destroyed); 3′ cloning site XhoI (not destroyed)
  Sequencing primers: 5′ T7 promoter; 3′ BGH reverse
Terms and licenses: Academic/Nonprofit Terms; Industry Terms: Not Available to Industry
How to cite: pcDNA3.1(+) Drp1 V2 S600D was a gift from David Chan (Addgene plasmid # 46345 ; http://n2t.net/addgene:46345 ; RRID:Addgene_46345)
